>Addgene plasmid #74744 | pJM103: 150bp Hps2 RFP on pCM66T | depositor full sequence | sequence record 141459 | pJM103: 150bp Hps2 RFP on pCM66T sequence 6141 bps
GACCCTTTCCGACGCTCACCGGGCTGGTTGCCCTCGCCGCTGGGCTGGCGGCCGTCTATGGCCCTGCAAA
CGCGCCAGAAACGCCGTCGAAGCCGTGTGCGAGACACCGCGGCCGCCGGCGTTGTGGATACCTCGCGGAA
AACTTGGCCCTCACTGACAGATGAGGGGCGGACGTTGACACTTGAGGGGCCGACTCACCCGGCGCGGCGT
TGACAGATGAGGGGCAGGCTCGATTTCGGCCGGCGACGTGGAGCTGGCCAGCCTCGCAAATCGGCGAAAA
CGCCTGATTTTACGCGAGTTTCCCACAGATGATGTGGACAAGCCTGGGGATAAGTGCCCTGCGGTATTGA
CACTTGAGGGGCGCGACTACTGACAGATGAGGGGCGCGATCCTTGACACTTGAGGGGCAGAGTGCTGACA
GATGAGGGGCGCACCTATTGACATTTGAGGGGCTGTCCACAGGCAGAAAATCCAGCATTTGCAAGGGTTT
CCGCCCGTTTTTCGGCCACCGCTAACCTGTCTTTTAACCTGCTTTTAAACCAATATTTATAAACCTTGTT
TTTAACCAGGGCTGCGCCCTGTGCGCGTGACCGCGCACGCCGAAGGGGGGTGCCCCCCCTTCTCGAACCC
TCCCGGCCCGCTAACGCGGGCCTCCCATCCCCCCAGGGGCTGCGCCCCTCGGCCGCGAACGGCCTCACCC
CAAAAATGGCAGCCAAGCTGACCACTTCTGCGCTCGGCCCTTCCGGCTGGCTGGTTTATTGCTGATAAAT
CTGGAGCCGGTGAGCGTGGGTCTCGCGGTATCATTGCAGCACTGGGGCCAGATGGTAAGCCCTCCCGTAT
CGTAGTTATCTACACGACGGGGAGTCAGGCAACTATGGATGAACGAAATAGACAGATCGCTGAGATAGGT
GCCTCACTGATTAAGCATTGGTAACTGTCAGACCAAGTTTACTCATATATACTTTAGATTGATTTAAAAC
TTCATTTTTAATTTAAAAGGATCTAGGTGAAGATCCTTTTTGATAATCTCATGACCAAAATCCCTTAACG
TGAGTTTTCGTTCCACTGAGCGTCAGACCCCGTAGAAAAGATCAAAGGATCTTCTTGAGATCCTTTTTTT
CTGCGCGTAATCTGCTGCTTGCAAACAAAAAAACCACCGCTACCAGCGGTGGTTTGTTTGCCGGATCAAG
AGCTACCAACTCTTTTTCCGAAGGTAACTGGCTTCAGCAGAGCGCAGATACCAAATACTGTTCTTCTAGT
GTAGCCGTAGTTAGGCCACCACTTCAAGAACTCTGTAGCACCGCCTACATACCTCGCTCTGCTAATCCTG
TTACCAGTGGCTGCTGCCAGTGGCGATAAGTCGTGTCTTACCGGGTTGGACTCAAGACGATAGTTACCGG
ATAAGGCGCAGCGGTCGGGCTGAACGGGGGGTTCGTGCACACAGCCCAGCTTGGAGCGAACGACCTACAC
CGAACTGAGATACCTACAGCGTGAGCTATGAGAAAGCGCCACGCTTCCCGAAGGGAGAAAGGCGGACAGG
TATCCGGTAAGCGGCAGGGTCGGAACAGGAGAGCGCACGAGGGAGCTTCCAGGGGGAAACGCCTGGTATC
TTTATAGTCCTGTCGGGTTTCGCCACCTCTGACTTGAGCGTCGATTTTTGTGATGCTCGTCAGGGGGGCG
GAGCCTATGGAAAAACGCCAGCAACGCGGCCTTTTTACGGTTCCTGGCCTTTTGCTGGCCTTTTGCTCAC
ATGTTCTTTCCTGCGTTATCCCCTGATTCTGTGGATAACCGTATTACCGCCTTTGAGTGAGCTGATACCG
CTCGCCGCAGCCGAACGACCGAGCGCAGCGAGTCAGTGAGCGAGGAAGCGGAAGAGCGCCCAATACGCAA
ACCGCCTCTCCCCGCGCGTTGGCCGATTCATTAATGCAGCTGGCACGACAGGTTTCCCGACTGGAAAGCG
GGCAGTGAGCGCAACGCAATTAATGTGAGTTAGCTCACTCATTAGGCACCCCAGGCCACTTTATTCAAGT
AGTACATAAGTGCTATTGGATTTACCTAGCTTAACGTTGACATCAACTTTGATTCCAACTTAAGATAGTT
TTTCTAAAAACTAAGCACTTAATTTTTTAAACCAACTGGAGGAAGTACATCGTGGCATTAACTCAAATGG
CAAGTAGTGAAGACGTTATCAAAGAGTTCATGCGTTTCAAAGTTCGTATGGAAGGTTCCGTTAACGGTCA
CGAGTTCGAAATCGAAGGTGAAGGTGAAGGTCGTCCGTACGAAGGTACCCAGACCGCTAAACTGAAAGTT
ACCAAAGGTGGTCCGCTGCCGTTCGCTTGGGACATCCTGTCCCCGCAGTTCCAGTACGGTTCCAAAGCTT
ACGTTAAACACCCGGCTGACATCCCGGACTACCTGAAACTGTCCTTCCCGGAAGGTTTCAAATGGGAACG
TGTTATGAACTTCGAAGACGGTGGTGTTGTTACCGTTACCCAGGACTCCTCCCTGCAAGACGGTGAGTTC
ATCTACAAAGTTAAACTGCGTGGTACCAACTTCCCGTCCGACGGTCCGGTTATGCAGAAAAAAACCATGG
GTTGGGAAGCTTCCACCGAACGTATGTACCCGGAAGACGGTGCTCTGAAAGGTGAAATCAAAATGCGTCT
GAAACTGAAAGACGGTGGTCACTACGACGCTGAAGTTAAAACCACCTACATGGCTAAAAAACCGGTTCAG
CTGCCGGGTGCTTACAAAACCGACATCAAACTGGACATCACCTCCCACAACGAAGACTACACCATCGTTG
AACAGTACGAACGTGCTGAAGGTCGTCACTCCACCGGTGCTTAATAATTAAGCCAGCCCCGACACCCGCC
AACACCCGCTGACGCGCCCTGACGGGCTTGTCTGCTCCCGGCATCCGCTTACAGACAAGCTGTGACCGTC
TCCGGGAGCTGCATGTGTCAGAGGTTAGAAAAACTCATCGAGCATCAAATGAAACTGCAATTTATTCATA
TCAGGATTATCAATACCATATTTTTGAAAAAGCCGTTTCTGTAATGAAGGAGAAAACTCACCGAGGCAGT
TCCATAGGATGGCAAGATCCTGGTATCGGTCTGCGATTCCGACTCGTCCAACATCAATACAACCTATTAA
TTTCCCCTCGTCAAAAATAAGGTTATCAAGTGAGAAATCACCATGAGTGACGACTGAATCCGGTGAGAAT
GGCAAAAGCTTATGCATTTCTTTCCAGACTTGTTCAACAGGCCAGCCATTACGCTCGTCATCAAAATCAC
TCGCATCAACCAAACCGTTATTCATTCGTGATTGCGCCTGAGCGAGACGAAATACGCGATCGCTGTTAAA
AGGACAATTACAAACAGGAATCGAATGCAACCGGCGCAGGAACACTGCCAGCGCATCAACAATATTTTCA
CCTGAATCAGGATATTCTTCTAATACCTGGAATGCTGTTTTCCCGGGGATCGCAGTGGTGAGTAACCATG
CATCATCAGGAGTACGGATAAAATGCTTGATGGTCGGAAGAGGCATAAATTCCGTCAGCCAGTTTAGTCT
GACCATCTCATCTGTAACATCATTGGCAACGCTACCTTTGCCATGTTTCAGAAACAACTCTGGCGCATCG
GGCTTCCCATACAATCGATAGATTGTCGCACCTGATTGCCCGACATTATCGCGAGCCCATTTATACCCAT
ATAAATCAGCATCCATGTTGGAATTTAATCGCGGCCTCGAGCAAGACGTTTCCCGTTGAATATGGCTCAT
AACACCCCTTGTATTACTGTTTATGTAAGCAGACAGTTTTATTGTTCATGATGATATATTTTTATCTTGT
GCAATGTAACATCAGAGATTTTGAGACACAACGTGGCTTTCCCCCCCCCCCCTGCAGGTCCGACACGGGG
ATGGATGGCGTTCCCGATCATGGTCCTGCTTGCTTCGGGAGCGATACTGAGCGAAGCAAGTGCGTCGAGC
AGTGCCCGCTTGTTCCTGAAATGCCAGTAAAGCGCTGGCTGCTGAACCCCCAGCCGGAACTGACCCCACA
AGGCCCTAGCGTTTGCAATGCACCAGGTCATCATTGACCCAGGCGTGTTCCACCAGGCCGCTGCCTCGCA
ACTCTTCGCAGGCTTCGCCGACCTGCTCGCGCCACTTCTTCACGCGGGTGGAATCCGATCCGCACATGAG
GCGGAAGGTTTCCAGCTTGAGCGGGTACGGCTCCCGGTGCGAGCTGAAATAGTCGAACATCCGTCGGGCC
GTCGGCGACAGCTTGCGGTACTTCTCCCATATGAATTTCGTGTAGTGGTCGCCAGCAAACAGCACGACGA
TTTCCTCGTCGATCAGGACCTGGCAACGGGACGTTTTCTTGCCACGGTCCAGGACGCGGAAGCGGTGCAG
CAGCGACACCGATTCCAGGTGCCCAACGCGGTCGGACGTGAAGCCCATCGCCGTCGCCTGTAGGCGCGAC
AGGCATTCCTCGGCCTTCGTGTAATACCGGCCATTGATCGACCAGCCCAGGTCCTGGCAAAGCTCGTAGA
ACGTGAAGGTGATCGGCTCGCCGATAGGGGTGCGCTTCGCGTACTCCAACACCTGCTGCCACACCAGTTC
GTCATCGTCGGCCCGCAGCTCGACGCCGGTGTAGGTGATCTTCACGTCCTTGTTGACGTGGAAAATGACC
TTGTTTTGCAGCGCCTCGCGCGGGATTTTCTTGTTGCGCGTGGTGAACAGGGCAGAGCGGGCCGTGTCGT
TTGGCATCGCTCGCATCGTGTCCGGCCACGGCGCAATATCGAACAAGGAAAGCTGCATTTCCTTGATCTG
CTGCTTCGTGTGTTTCAGCAACGCGGCCTGCTTGGCCTCGCTGACCTGTTTTGCCAGGTCCTCGCCGGCG
GTTTTTCGCTTCTTGGTCGTCATAGTTCCTCGCGTGTCGATGGTCATCGACTTCGCCAAACCTGCCGCCT
CCTGTTCGAGACGACGCGAACGCTCCACGGCGGCCGATGGCGCGGGCAGGGCAGGGGGAGCCAGTTGCAC
GCTGTCGCGCTCGATCTTGGCCGTAGCTTGCTGGACCATCGAGCCGACGGACTGGAAGGTTTCGCGGGGC
GCACGCATGACGGTGCGGCTTGCGATGGTTTCGGCATCCTCGGCGGAAAACCCCGCGTCGATCAGTTCTT
GCCTGTATGCCTTCCGGTCAAACGTCCGATTCATTCACCCTCCTTGCGGGATTGCCCCGACTCACGCCGG
GGCAATGTGCCCTTATTCCTGATTTGACCCGCCTGGTGCCTTGGTGTCCAGATAATCCACCTTATCGGCA
ATGAAGTCGGTCCCGTAGACCGTCTGGCCGTCCTTCTCGTACTTGGTATTCCGAATCTTGCCCTGCACGA
ATACCAGCTCCGCGAAGTCGCTCTTCTTGATGGAGCGCATGGGGACGTGCTTGGCAATCACGCGCACCCC
CCGGCCGTTTTAGCGGCTAAAAAAGTCATGGCTCTGCCCTCGGGCGGACCACGCCCATCATGACCTTGCC
AAGCTCGTCCTGCTTCTCTTCGATCTTCGCCAGCAGGGCGAGGATCGTGGCATCACCGAACCGCGCCGTG
CGCGGGTCGTCGGTGAGCCAGAGTTTCAGCAGGCCGCCCAGGCGGCCCAGGTCGCCATTGATGCGGGCCA
GCTCGCGGACGTGCTCATAGTCCACGACGCCCGTGATTTTGTAGCCCTGGCCGACGGCCAGCAGGTAGGC
CTACAGGCTCATGCCGGCCGCCGCCGCCTTTTCCTCAATCGCTCTTCGTTCGTCTGGAAGGCAGTACACC
TTGATAGGTGGGCTGCCCTTCCTGGTTGGCTTGGTTTCATCAGCCATCCGCTTGCCCTCATCTGTTACGC
CGGCGGTAGCCGGCCAGCCTCGCAGAGCAGGATTCCCGTTGAGCACCGCCAGGTGCGAATAAGGGACAGT
GAAGAAGGAACACCCGCTCGCGGGTGGGCCTACTTCACCTATCCTGCCCGGCTGACGCCGTTGGATACAC
CAAGGAAAGTCTACACGAACCCTTTGGCAAAATCCTGTATATCGTGCGAAAAAGGATGGATATACCGAAA
AAATCGCTATAATGACCCCGAAGCAGGGTTATGCAGCGGAAAAGATCCGTC
Features (pLannotate 1.2.2; 12 found; start..end, strand, type, name):
     11..642     +  rep_origin     oriV: incP origin of replication
    720..933     +  CDS            bla(M) (fragment): β-lactamase lacking the signal sequence; bla(M); allows cytosolic expression of β-lactamase
   1105..1693    +  rep_origin     ori: high-copy-number ColE1/pMB1/pBR322/pUC origin of replication
   1876..1968    +  CDS            lacI (fragment): lac repressor; lacI; The lac repressor binds to the lac operator to inhibit transcription in E. coli. This inhibition can be relieved by adding lactose or isopropyl-β-D-thiogalactopyranoside (IPTG).
   1981..2002    +  protein_bind   CAP binding site: CAP binding activates transcription in the presence of cAMP. E. coli catabolite activator protein
   2167..2841    +  CDS            mRFP1: mRFP1 is a basic (constitutively fluorescent) red fluorescent protein published in 2002, derived from Discosoma sp.. It is reported to be a somewhat slowly-maturing monomer with low acid sensitivity.
   2965..3780    -  CDS            KanR: aminoglycoside phosphotransferase; aph(3')-Ia; confers resistance to kanamycin in bacteria or G418 (Geneticin®) in eukaryotes
   3927..4046    -  CDS            tetR (fragment): TETR1_ECOLX - Experimental evidence at protein level: Swiss-Prot protein existence level 1. TetR is the repressor of the tetracycline resistance element; its N-terminal region forms a helix-turn-helix structure and binds DNA. Binding of tetracycline to TetR reduces the repressor affinity for the tetracycline resistance gene (tetA) promoter operator sites. From Escherichia coli.
   4066..5214    -  CDS            trfA: trans-acting replication protein that binds to and activates oriV
   5344..5448    -  CDS            traI (fragment): TRAI6_ECOLX - Experimental evidence at protein level: Swiss-Prot protein existence level 1. The initiation process of transfer DNA synthesis requires the interaction of at least three plasmid-specific components (TraH, I, and J) at the transfer origin resulting in the assembly of a specialised nucleoprotein complex - the relaxosome. Site- and strand-specific cleavage at the transfer origin is dependent on TraI and TraJ. From Escherichia coli.
   5486..5857    -  CDS            traJ: oriT-recognizing protein; traJ
   5890..5999    -  oriT           oriT: incP origin of transfer
