[The description below was written by a language model from this plasmid's Addgene catalogue record and pLannotate feature annotations shown in this document.]
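Description:
pJM103 is a 6,141 bp broad-host-range bacterial expression plasmid built on the pCM66T backbone (itself derived from pCM66) and intended for synthetic biology work in methylotrophs. It carries two replication systems. A high-copy ColE1/pUC-type origin supports propagation in E. coli, while the IncP oriV, together with the trfA gene whose product activates it, allows maintenance in a wide range of Gram-negative hosts. An IncP oriT and the adjacent traJ gene make the plasmid mobilizable by conjugation when the remaining transfer functions are supplied in trans. Selection is by kanamycin through an aph(3')-Ia aminoglycoside phosphotransferase gene. Short annotated fragments of bla, lacI, tetR and traI, along with a CAP binding site, appear to be non-functional remnants of the vector's construction history.

The payload is a monomeric red fluorescent protein reporter, BioBrick part BBa_E1010, annotated in the feature table as mRFP1. It was inserted by Gibson assembly downstream of a trimmed, roughly 150 bp version of the pHps2 promoter taken from the genome of Methylovorus glucosetrophus SIP3-4. The promoter is not annotated in the feature table but presumably lies in the unannotated stretch just upstream of the RFP coding sequence.

The plasmid belongs to a series that uses RFP fluorescence to compare promoter strengths in M. glucosetrophus SIP3-4, a RuMP-cycle methylotroph. Sister constructs carry no promoter, full-length pHps1 or pHps2, or the pTrc and pTac promoters. Within that set, pJM103 reports the activity of the shortened pHps2 promoter for comparison with its full-length counterpart.
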