Addgene plasmid #74744: pJM103: 150bp Hps2 RFP on pCM66T
Purpose: pCM66T with shortened pHps2 promoter driving RFP expression (maxRFP = BBa_E1010)
Depositing lab: Mary Lidstrom. Depositing organization: University of Washington.
Backbone
  Vector backbone: pCM66T (Addgene #74738)
  Total vector size (bp): 6141
  Vector type: Bacterial Expression, Synthetic Biology
Growth in bacteria
  Bacterial resistance: Kanamycin, 50 μg/mL
  Growth temperature: 37°C
  Growth strain: DH5alpha
  Copy number: Unknown
Gene/Insert
  Gene/Insert name: RFP (BioBrick part number BBa_E1010) (alt name: maxRFP, mRFP)
  Species: Synthetic
  Insert size (bp): 825
  Promoter: pHps2, trimmed (extracted from Methylovorus glucosetrophus SIP3-4 genome)
  Cloning method: Gibson Cloning
  Sequencing primers: 5′ cgattcattaatgcagctggcac; 3′ cctctgacacatgcagctccc
Terms and licenses: Academic/Nonprofit Terms; Industry Terms: Not Available to Industry
Depositor comments: One of a series of plasmids with promoters of differing strengths in Methylovorous glucosetrophus SIP3-4, a RuMP cycle methylotroph: Addgene # 74738: empty vector, made from pCM66. Addgene # 74739: pJM100: no-promoter RFP control. Made from pCM66D (AddGene #74738) Addgene # 74740: pJM101: pHps1 RFP on pCM66T Addgene # 74741: pJM102: pHps2 RFP on pCM66T Addgene # 74744: pJM103: 150bp Hps2 RFP on pCM66T Addgene # 74745: pJM104: pTrc RFP on pCM66T Addgene # 74746: pJM105: pTac RFP on pCM66T Backbone is similar backbone to pAWP78 (AddGene plasmid 61263)
How to cite: pJM103: 150bp Hps2 RFP on pCM66T was a gift from Mary Lidstrom (Addgene plasmid # 74744 ; http://n2t.net/addgene:74744 ; RRID:Addgene_74744)
