>Addgene plasmid #74744 | pJM103: 150bp Hps2 RFP on pCM66T | addgene partial sequence | sequence record 146968 | pBR322ori-F 5'-GGGAAACGCCTGGTATCTTT-3'
GGGTTTCGCCACCTCTGACTTGAGCGTCGATTTTTGTGATGCTCGTCAGGGGGGCGGAGCCTATGGAAAA
ACGCCAGCAACGCGGCCTTTTTACGGTTCCTGGCCTTTTGCTGGCCTTTTGCTCACATGTTCTTTCCTGC
GTTATCCCCTGATTCTGTGGATAACCGTATTACCGCCTTTGAGTGAGCTGATACCGCTCGCCGCAGCCGA
ACGACCGAGCGCAGCGAGTCAGTGAGCGAGGAAGCGGAAGAGCGCCCAATACGCAAACCGCCTCTCCCCG
CGCGTTGGCCGATTCATTAATGCAGCTGGCACGACAGGTTTCCCGACTGGAAAGCGGGCAGTGAGCGCAA
CGCAATTAATGTGAGTTAGCTCACTCATTAGGCACCCCAGGCCACTTTATTCAAGTAGTACATAAGTGCT
ATTGGATTTACCTAGCTTAACGTTGACATCAACTTTGATTCCAACTTAAGATAGTTTTTCTAAAAACTAA
GCACTTAATTTTTTAAACCAACTGGAGGAAGTACATCGTGGCATTAACTCAAATGGCAAGTAGTGAAGAC
GTTATCAAAGAGTTCATGCGTTTCAAAGTTCGTATGGAAGGTTCCGTTAACGGTCACGAGTTCGAAATCG
AAGGTGAAGGTGAAGGTCGTCCGTACGAAGGTACCCAGACCGCTAAACTGAAAGTTACCAAAGGTGGTCC
GCTGCCGTTCGCTTGGGACATCCTGTCCCCGCAGTTCCAGTACGGTTCCAAAGCTTACGTTAAACACCCG
GCTGACATCCCGGACTACCTGAAACTGTCCTTCCCGGAAGGTTTCAAATGGGAACGTGTTATGAACTTCG
AAGACGGTGGTGTTGTTACCGTTACCCAGGACTCCTCCCTGCAAGACGGTGAGTTCATCTACAAAGTTAA
ACTGCGTGGTACCAACTTCCCGTCCGACGGTCCGGTTATGCAGAAAAAAACCATGGGTTGGGAAGCTTCC
ACCGAACGTATGTACCCGGAAGACGGTGCTCTGAAAGGTGAAATCAAAATGCGTCTGAAACTGAAAGACG
GTGGTCACTACGACGCTGAAGTTAAAACCACCTACATGGCTAAAA
