>Addgene plasmid #74744 | pJM103: 150bp Hps2 RFP on pCM66T | addgene partial sequence | sequence record 146969 | KanR2-F 5'-GAACTGCCTCGGTGAGTTTT-3'
AACGGCTTTTTCAAAAATATGGTATTGATAATCCTGATATGAATAAATTGCAGTTTCATTTGATGCTCGA
TGAGTTTTTCTAACCTCTGACACATGCAGCTCCCGGAGACGGTCACAGCTTGTCTGTAAGCGGATGCCGG
GAGCAGACAAGCCCGTCAGGGCGCGTCAGCGGGTGTTGGCGGGTGTCGGGGCTGGCTTAATTATTAAGCA
CCGGTGGAGTGACGACCTTCAGCACGTTCGTACTGTTCAACGATGGTGTAGTCTTCGTTGTGGGAGGTGA
TGTCCAGTTTGATGTCGGTTTTGTAAGCACCCGGCAGCTGAACCGGTTTTTTAGCCATGTAGGTGGTTTT
AACTTCAGCGTCGTAGTGACCACCGTCTTTCAGTTTCAGACGCATTTTGATTTCACCTTTCAGAGCACCG
TCTTCCGGGTACATACGTTCGGTGGAAGCTTCCCAACCCATGGTTTTTTTCTGCATAACCGGACCGTCGG
ACGGGAAGTTGGTACCACGCAGTTTAACTTTGTAGATGAACTCACCGTCTTGCAGGGAGGAGTCCTGGGT
AACGGTAACAACACCACCGTCTTCGAAGTTCATAACACGTTCCCATTTGAAACCTTCCGGGAAGGACAGT
TTCAGGTAGTCCGGGATGTCAGCCGGGTGTTTAACGTAAGCTTTGGAACCGTACTGGAACTGCGGGGACA
GGATGTCCCAAGCGAACGGCAGCGGACCACCTTTGGTAACTTTCAGTTTAGCGGTCTGGGTACCTTCGTA
CGGACGACCTTCACCTTCACCTTCGATTTCGAACTCGTGACCGTTAACGGAACCTTCCATACGAACTTTG
AAACGCATGAACTCTTTGATAACGTCTTCACTACTTGCCATTTGAGTTAATGCCACGATGTACTTCCTCC
AGTTGGTTTAAAAAATTAAGTGCTTAGTTTTTAGAAAAACTATCTTAAGTTGGAATCAAAGTTGATGTCA
ACGTTAAGCTAGGTAAATCCAATAGCACTTATGTACTACTTGAATAAAGTGGCCTGGGG
